Addgene plasmid #51225: pBEVY-GL
Purpose: (Empty Backbone) bi-directional expression vector for yeast, galactose inducible, LEU2 selection
Depositing lab: Charles Miller. Depositing organization: Tulane University. Publication: Assessment of aryl hydrocarbon receptor complex interactions using pBEVY plasmids: expressionvectors with bi-directional promoters for use in Saccharomyces cerevisiae. Miller CA 3rd, Martinat MA, Hyman LE. Nucleic Acids Res. 1998 Aug 1;26(15):3577-83. 10.1093/nar/26.15.3577 PubMed 9671822.
Backbone
  Vector backbone: YEplac181
  Backbone manufacturer: R.D.Gietz (University of Manitoba)
  Modifications to backbone: To construct the pBEVY-G series of plasmids, the GAL1,10 promoter was amplified by PCR and inserted into the dephosphorylated SmaI site within the polylinker of YEplac181. The GAL1,10 promoter was inserted into the center of the polylinker in an orientation that regenerated a SmaI site 3′ of the GAL1 side of the promoter. EcoRI and HpaI were used to remove a portion of the parent plasmid sequence and an ADH2 terminator having an EcoRI overhang and a blunt end was inserted to provide a termination function for transcription from the GAL1 side of the bi-directional promoter. The ADH1 terminator was digested with HindIII and was inserted into the dephosphorylated HindIII site of the plasmid, placing a second terminator 3′ of the GAL10 gene. The resulting plasmid was called pBEVY-GL because of its galactose-induction and the LEU2 selection gene.
  Vector type: Yeast Expression
  Promoter: GAL1,10
  Selectable markers: LEU2
Growth in bacteria
  Bacterial resistance: Ampicillin, 100 μg/mL
  Growth temperature: 37°C
  Growth strain: DH5alpha
  Copy number: High Copy
Gene/Insert
  Cloning method: Restriction Enzyme
  Sequencing primers: 5′ Gal1 and Gal10Pro_F
Terms and licenses: Academic/Nonprofit Terms; Industry Terms: Not Available to Industry
Depositor comments: Please note that there are minor discrepancies between Addgene's quality control sequence and depositor's reference sequence. The changes are in cloning junctions and should not affect plasmid function.
How to cite: pBEVY-GL was a gift from Charles Miller (Addgene plasmid # 51225 ; http://n2t.net/addgene:51225 ; RRID:Addgene_51225)
