[The description below was written by a language model from this plasmid's Addgene catalogue record and the feature table of its GenBank file.]
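Description:
pBEVY-GL is a 6,649 bp empty-backbone yeast expression vector derived from the episomal shuttle plasmid YEplac181 and designed to express two proteins at once in Saccharomyces cerevisiae. It carries the yeast 2µ origin for multicopy episomal maintenance and the LEU2 gene (3-isopropylmalate dehydrogenase), which allows selection by leucine prototrophy in leu2 strains. For propagation in E. coli it has a high-copy ColE1/pUC-type origin and a beta-lactamase gene with its own promoter, which confers ampicillin resistance. Remnants of the parental lacZ region (CAP binding site, lac promoter and operator, M13 reverse primer sites) flank the expression cassette.

The functional core is the divergent GAL1,10 promoter, inserted into the centre of the YEplac181 polylinker. Its shared upstream activating sequence is bound by Gal4, so transcription fires in both directions on galactose induction. Each side is capped by its own terminator. An ADH2 terminator lies downstream of the GAL1 side, and an ADH1 terminator lies downstream of the GAL10 side. The remaining polylinker sites between promoter and terminators, including a regenerated SmaI site on the GAL1 side, accept inserts by restriction cloning. No gene is present in the deposited plasmid.

This arrangement lets two open reading frames be co-expressed under coordinated, inducible control from a single plasmid with a single marker. That suits reconstitution of multi-subunit complexes or signalling pathways in yeast, and the vector series was originally described in a study of aryl hydrocarbon receptor complex interactions. The depositor notes minor sequence discrepancies at cloning junctions that are not expected to affect function.
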