LOCUS       Exported 6649 bp ds-DNA circular SYN 12-MAY-2021
DEFINITION  bi-directional expression vector for yeast, galactose inducible,
            LEU2 selection.
ACCESSION   .
VERSION     .
KEYWORDS    pBEVY-GL
SOURCE      synthetic DNA construct
  ORGANISM  synthetic DNA construct
REFERENCE   1 (bases 1 to 6649)
  AUTHORS   Miller CA 3rd, Martinat MA, Hyman LE
  TITLE     Assessment of aryl hydrocarbon receptor complex interactions using
            pBEVY plasmids: expressionvectors with bi-directional promoters for
            use in Saccharomyces cerevisiae.
  JOURNAL   Nucleic Acids Res. 1998 Aug 1;26(15):3577-83.
  PUBMED    9671822
REFERENCE   2 (bases 1 to 6649)
  AUTHORS   .
  TITLE     Direct Submission
  JOURNAL   Exported May 12, 2021 from SnapGene Server 1.1.58
            http://www.snapgene.com
FEATURES             Location/Qualifiers
     source          1..6649
                     /organism="synthetic DNA construct"
                     /mol_type="other DNA"
     protein_bind    106..127
                     /label=CAP binding site
                     /bound_moiety="E. coli catabolite activator protein"
                     /note="CAP binding activates transcription in the presence
                     of cAMP."
     promoter        142..172
                     /label=lac promoter
                     /note="promoter for the E. coli lac operon"
     protein_bind    180..196
                     /label=lac operator
                     /bound_moiety="lac repressor encoded by lacI"
                     /note="The lac repressor binds to the lac operator to
                     inhibit transcription in E. coli. This inhibition can be
                     relieved by adding lactose or
                     isopropyl-beta-D-thiogalactopyranoside (IPTG)."
     primer_bind     185..207
                     /label=M13/pUC Reverse
                     /note="In lacZ gene"
     primer_bind     204..220
                     /label=M13 rev
                     /note="common sequencing primer, one of multiple similar
                     variants"
     primer_bind     204..220
                     /label=M13 Reverse
                     /note="In lacZ gene. Also called M13-rev"
     terminator      267..454
                     /gene="S. cerevisiae ADH1"
                     /label=ADH1 terminator
                     /note="transcription terminator for the S. cerevisiae
                     alcohol dehydrogenase 1 (ADH1) gene"
     primer_bind     375..399
                     /label=pHybLex-R
                     /note="ADH terminator, reverse primer"
     promoter        624..1288
                     /gene="GAL1 and GAL10 genes of S. cerevisiae"
                     /label=GAL1,10 promoter
                     /note="divergent inducible promoter, regulated by Gal4"
     protein_bind    840..957
                     /label=UAS
                     /bound_moiety="Gal4"
                     /note="upstream activating sequence mediating
                     Gal4-dependent induction"
     primer_bind     1252..1275
                     /label=GAL1
                     /note="S. cerevisiae GAL1 promoter, forward primer"
     terminator      1325..1624
                     /label=ADH2 terminator
                     /note="transcription terminator for the S. cerevisiae
                     alcohol dehydrogenase 2 (ADH2) gene"
     rep_origin      1649..2995
                     /label=2u ori
                     /note="yeast 2u plasmid origin of replication"
     CDS             complement(3133..4227)
                     /codon_start=1
                     /gene="S. cerevisiae LEU2"
                     /product="3-isopropylmalate dehydrogenase, required for
                     leucine biosynthesis"
                     /label=LEU2
                     /note="yeast auxotrophic marker"
                     /translation="MSAPKKIVVLPGDHVGQEITAEAIKVLKAISDVRSNVKFDFENHL
                     IGGAAIDATGVPLPDEALEASKKVDAVLLGAVGGPKWGTGSVRPEQGLLKIRKELQLYA
                     NLRPCNFASDSLLDLSPIKPQFAKGTDFVVVRELVGGIYFGKRKEDDGDGVAWDSEQYT
                     VPEVQRITRMAAFMALQHEPPLPIWSLDKANVLASSRLWRKTVEETIKNEFPTLKVQHQ
                     LIDSAAMILVKNPTHLNGIIITSNMFGDIISDEASVIPGSLGLLPSASLASLPDKNTAF
                     GLYEPCHGSAPDLPKNKVDPIATILSAAMMLKLSLNLPEEGKAIEDAVKKVLDAGIRTG
                     DLGGSNSTTEVGDAVAEEVKKILA"
     primer_bind     complement(4657..4675)
                     /label=pBRforEco
                     /note="pBR322 vectors, upsteam of EcoRI site, forward
                     primer"
     promoter        4743..4847
                     /gene="bla"
                     /label=AmpR promoter
     CDS             4848..5708
                     /codon_start=1
                     /gene="bla"
                     /product="beta-lactamase"
                     /label=AmpR
                     /note="confers resistance to ampicillin, carbenicillin, and
                     related antibiotics"
                     /translation="MSIQHFRVALIPFFAAFCLPVFAHPETLVKVKDAEDQLGARVGYI
                     ELDLNSGKILESFRPEERFPMMSTFKVLLCGAVLSRIDAGQEQLGRRIHYSQNDLVEYS
                     PVTEKHLTDGMTVRELCSAAITMSDNTAANLLLTTIGGPKELTAFLHNMGDHVTRLDRW
                     EPELNEAIPNDERDTTMPVAMATTLRKLLTGELLTLASRQQLIDWMEADKVAGPLLRSA
                     LPAGWFIADKSGAGERGSRGIIAALGPDGKPSRIVVIYTTGSQATMDERNRQIAEIGAS
                     LIKHW"
     primer_bind     complement(5066..5085)
                     /label=Amp-R
                     /note="Ampicillin resistance gene, reverse primer"
     rep_origin      5879..6467
                     /direction=RIGHT
                     /label=ori
                     /note="high-copy-number ColE1/pMB1/pBR322/pUC origin of
                     replication"
     primer_bind     6368..6387
                     /label=pBR322ori-F
                     /note="pBR322 origin, forward primer"
     primer_bind     6621..6638
                     /label=L4440
                     /note="L4440 vector, forward primer"
ORIGIN
        1 gcgcccaata cgcaaaccgc ctctccccgc gcgttggccg attcattaat gcagctggca
       61 cgacaggttt cccgactgga aagcgggcag tgagcgcaac gcaattaatg tgagttagct
      121 cactcattag gcaccccagg ctttacactt tatgcttccg gctcgtatgt tgtgtggaat
      181 tgtgagcgga taacaatttc acacaggaaa cagctatgac catgattacg ccaagctttt
      241 catagggtag gggaatttcg ggcatgccgg tagaggtgtg gtcaataaga gcgacctcat
      301 gctatacctg agaaagcaac ctgacctaca ggaaagagtt actcaagaac aagaattttc
      361 gttttaaaac ctaagagtca ctttaaaatt tgtatacact tatttttttt ataacttatt
      421 taataataaa aatcataaat cataagaaat tcgcttattt agaagtgtca acaacgtatc
      481 taccaacgat ttgacccttt tccatctttt cgtaaatttc tggcaaggta gacaagccga
      541 caaccttgat tggagacttg accaaacctc tggcgaagaa gtccaaagct tgcatgcctg
      601 caggtcgact ctagaggatc ccctttcaaa aattcttact ttttttttgg atggacgcaa
      661 agaagtttaa taatcatatt acatggcatt accaccatat acatatccat atacatatcc
      721 atatctaatc ttacttatat gttgtggaaa tgtaaagagc cccattatct tagcctaaaa
      781 aaaccttctc tttggaactt tcagtaatac gcttaactgc tcattgctat attgaagtac
      841 ggattagaag ccgccgagcg ggtgacagcc ctccgaagga agactctcct ccgtgcgtcc
      901 tcgtcttcac cggtcgcgtt cctgaaacgc agatgtgcct cgcgccgcac tgctccgaac
      961 aataaagatt ctacaatact agcttttatg gttatgaaga ggaaaaattg gcagtaacct
     1021 ggccccacaa accttcaaat gaacgaatca aattaacaac cataggatga taatgcgatt
     1081 agttttttag ccttatttct ggggtaatta atcagcgaag cgatgatttt tgatctatta
     1141 acagatatat aaatgcaaaa actgcataac cactttaact aatactttca acattttcgg
     1201 tttgtattac ttcttattca aatgtaataa aagtatcaac aaaaaattgt taatatacct
     1261 ctatacttta acgtcaagga gaaaaaaccc gggtaccgag ctcgaattcg acacttctaa
     1321 ataagcggat ctcctatgcc ttcacgattt atagtttcca ttatcaagta tgcctatatt
     1381 agtatatagc atctttagat gacagtgttc gaagtttcac gaataaaaga taatattcta
     1441 ctttttgctc ccaccgcgtt tgctagcacg agtgaacacc atccctcgcc tgtgagttgt
     1501 acccattcct ctaaactgta gacatggtag cttcagcagt gttcgttatg tacggcatcc
     1561 tccaacaaac agtcggttat agtttgtcct gctcctctga atcgtctccc tcgatatttc
     1621 tcattttcct tcgcatgccc tcgagcggaa cgaagcatct gtgcttcatt ttgtagaaca
     1681 aaaatgcaac gcgagagcgc taatttttca aacaaagaat ctgagctgca tttttacaga
     1741 acagaaatgc aacgcgaaag cgctatttta ccaacgaaga atctgtgctt catttttgta
     1801 aaacaaaaat gcaacgcgag agcgctaatt tttcaaacaa agaatctgag ctgcattttt
     1861 acagaacaga aatgcaacgc gagagcgcta ttttaccaac aaagaatcta tacttctttt
     1921 ttgttctaca aaaatgcatc ccgagagcgc tatttttcta acaaagcatc ttagattact
     1981 ttttttctcc tttgtgcgct ctataatgca gtctcttgat aactttttgc actgtaggtc
     2041 cgttaaggtt agaagaaggc tactttggtg tctattttct cttccataaa aaaagcctga
     2101 ctccacttcc cgcgtttact gattactagc gaagctgcgg gtgcattttt tcaagataaa
     2161 ggcatccccg attatattct ataccgatgt ggattgcgca tactttgtga acagaaagtg
     2221 atagcgttga tgattcttca ttggtcagaa aattatgaac ggtttcttct attttgtctc
     2281 tatatactac gtataggaaa tgtttacatt ttcgtattgt tttcgattca ctctatgaat
     2341 agttcttact acaatttttt tgtctaaaga gtaatactag agataaacat aaaaaatgta
     2401 gaggtcgagt ttagatgcaa gttcaaggag cgaaaggtgg atgggtaggt tatataggga
     2461 tatagcacag agatatatag caaagagata cttttgagca atgtttgtgg aagcggtatt
     2521 cgcaatattt tagtagctcg ttacagtccg gtgcgttttt ggttttttga aagtgcgtct
     2581 tcagagcgct tttggttttc aaaagcgctc tgaagttcct atactttcta gctagagaat
     2641 aggaacttcg gaataggaac ttcaaagcgt ttccgaaaac gagcgcttcc gaaaatgcaa
     2701 cgcgagctgc gcacatacag ctcactgttc acgtcgcacc tatatctgcg tgttgcctgt
     2761 atatatatat acatgagaag aacggcatag tgcgtgttta tgcttaaatg cgtacttata
     2821 tgcgtctatt tatgtaggat gaaaggtagt ctagtacctc ctgtgatatt atcccattcc
     2881 atgcggggta tcgtatgctt ccttcagcac taccctttag ctgttctata tgctgccact
     2941 cctcaattgg attagtctca tccttcaatg ctatcatttc ctttgatatt ggatcgatcc
     3001 gatgataagc tgtcaaacat gagaattaat tctaccctat gaacatattc cattttgtaa
     3061 tttcgtgtcg tttctattat gaatttcatt tataaagttt atgtacaaat atcataaaaa
     3121 aagagaatct ttttaagcaa ggattttctt aacttcttcg gcgacagcat caccgacttc
     3181 ggtggtactg ttggaaccac ctaaatcacc agttctgata cctgcatcca aaaccttttt
     3241 aactgcatct tcaatggcct taccttcttc aggcaagttc aatgacaatt tcaacatcat
     3301 tgcagcagac aagatagtgg cgatagggtc aaccttattc tttggcaaat ctggagcaga
     3361 accgtggcat ggttcgtaca aaccaaatgc ggtgttcttg tctggcaaag aggccaagga
     3421 cgcagatggc aacaaaccca aggaacctgg gataacggag gcttcatcgg agatgatatc
     3481 accaaacatg ttgctggtga ttataatacc atttaggtgg gttgggttct taactaggat
     3541 catggcggca gaatcaatca attgatgttg aaccttcaat gtaggaaatt cgttcttgat
     3601 ggtttcctcc acagtttttc tccataatct tgaagaggcc aaaacattag ctttatccaa
     3661 ggaccaaata ggcaatggtg gctcatgttg tagggccatg aaagcggcca ttcttgtgat
     3721 tctttgcact tctggaacgg tgtattgttc actatcccaa gcgacaccat caccatcgtc
     3781 ttcctttctc ttaccaaagt aaatacctcc cactaattct ctgacaacaa cgaagtcagt
     3841 acctttagca aattgtggct tgattggaga taagtctaaa agagagtcgg atgcaaagtt
     3901 acatggtctt aagttggcgt acaattgaag ttctttacgg atttttagta aaccttgttc
     3961 aggtctaaca ctacctgtac cccatttagg accacccaca gcacctaaca aaacggcatc
     4021 aaccttcttg gaggcttcca gcgcctcatc tggaagtggg acacctgtag catcgatagc
     4081 agcaccacca attaaatgat tttcgaaatc gaacttgaca ttggaacgaa catcagaaat
     4141 agctttaaga accttaatgg cttcggctgt gatttcttga ccaacgtggt cacctggcaa
     4201 aacgacgatc ttcttagggg cagacatagg ggcagacatt agaatgtata tccttgaaat
     4261 atatatatat attgctgaaa tgtaaaaggt aagaaaagtt agaataagac gattgctaac
     4321 cacctattgg aaaaaacaat aggtccttaa ataatattgt caacttcaag tattgtgatg
     4381 caagcattta gtcatgaacg cttctctatt ctatatgaaa agccggttcc ggcctctcac
     4441 ctttcctttt tctcccaatt tttcagttga aaaaggtata tgcgcggcga cctctgaaat
     4501 taacaaaaaa tttccagtca tcgaatttgt ctgtgcgata gcgcccctgt gtgttctcgt
     4561 tatgttgagg aaaaaaataa tggttgctaa gagattcgaa ctcttgcatc ttacgatacc
     4621 tgagtattcc cacagttaat tcttgaagac gaaagggcct cgtgatacgc ctatttttat
     4681 aggttaatgt catgataata atggtttctt agacgtcagg tggcactttt cggggaaatg
     4741 tgcgcggaac ccctatttgt ttatttttct aaatacattc aaatatgtat ccgctcatga
     4801 gacaataacc ctgataaatg cttcaataat attgaaaaag gaagagtatg agtattcaac
     4861 atttccgtgt cgcccttatt cccttttttg cggcattttg ccttcctgtt tttgctcacc
     4921 cagaaacgct ggtgaaagta aaagatgctg aagatcagtt gggtgcacga gtgggttaca
     4981 tcgaactgga tctcaacagc ggtaagatcc ttgagagttt tcgccccgaa gaacgttttc
     5041 caatgatgag cacttttaaa gttctgctat gtggcgcggt attatcccgt attgacgccg
     5101 ggcaagagca actcggtcgc cgcatacact attctcagaa tgacttggtt gagtactcac
     5161 cagtcacaga aaagcatctt acggatggca tgacagtaag agaattatgc agtgctgcca
     5221 taaccatgag tgataacact gcggccaact tacttctgac aacgatcgga ggaccgaagg
     5281 agctaaccgc ttttttgcac aacatggggg atcatgtaac tcgccttgat cgttgggaac
     5341 cggagctgaa tgaagccata ccaaacgacg agcgtgacac cacgatgcct gtagcaatgg
     5401 caacaacgtt gcgcaaacta ttaactggcg aactacttac tctagcttcc cggcaacaat
     5461 taatagactg gatggaggcg gataaagttg caggaccact tctgcgctcg gcccttccgg
     5521 ctggctggtt tattgctgat aaatctggag ccggtgagcg tgggtctcgc ggtatcattg
     5581 cagcactggg gccagatggt aagccctccc gtatcgtagt tatctacacg acggggagtc
     5641 aggcaactat ggatgaacga aatagacaga tcgctgagat aggtgcctca ctgattaagc
     5701 attggtaact gtcagaccaa gtttactcat atatacttta gattgattta aaacttcatt
     5761 tttaatttaa aaggatctag gtgaagatcc tttttgataa tctcatgacc aaaatccctt
     5821 aacgtgagtt ttcgttccac tgagcgtcag accccgtaga aaagatcaaa ggatcttctt
     5881 gagatccttt ttttctgcgc gtaatctgct gcttgcaaac aaaaaaacca ccgctaccag
     5941 cggtggtttg tttgccggat caagagctac caactctttt tccgaaggta actggcttca
     6001 gcagagcgca gataccaaat actgtccttc tagtgtagcc gtagttaggc caccacttca
     6061 agaactctgt agcaccgcct acatacctcg ctctgctaat cctgttacca gtggctgctg
     6121 ccagtggcga taagtcgtgt cttaccgggt tggactcaag acgatagtta ccggataagg
     6181 cgcagcggtc gggctgaacg gggggttcgt gcacacagcc cagcttggag cgaacgacct
     6241 acaccgaact gagataccta cagcgtgagc tatgagaaag cgccacgctt cccgaaggga
     6301 gaaaggcgga caggtatccg gtaagcggca gggtcggaac aggagagcgc acgagggagc
     6361 ttccaggggg aaacgcctgg tatctttata gtcctgtcgg gtttcgccac ctctgacttg
     6421 agcgtcgatt tttgtgatgc tcgtcagggg ggcggagcct atggaaaaac gccagcaacg
     6481 cggccttttt acggttcctg gccttttgct ggccttttgc tcacatgttc tttcctgcgt
     6541 tatcccctga ttctgtggat aaccgtatta ccgcctttga gtgagctgat accgctcgcc
     6601 gcagccgaac gaccgagcgc agcgagtcag tgagcgagga agcggaaga
//
