>Addgene plasmid #51225 | pBEVY-GL | addgene partial sequence | sequence record 78900 | pJG4_5_rev 5'-GGAGACTTGACCAAACCTCTGGCG-3'
TGCCTGCAGGTCGACTCTAGAGGATCCCCTTTCAAAAATTCTTACTTTTTTTTTGGATGGACGCAAAGAA
GTTTAATAATCATATTACATGGCATTACCACCATATACATATCCATATACATATCCATATCTAATCTTAC
TTATATGTTGTGGAAATGTAAAGAGCCCCATTATCTTAGCCTAAAAAAACCTTCTCTTTGGAACTTTCAG
TAATACGCTTAACTGCTCATTGCTATATTGAAGTACGGATTAGAAGCCGCCGAGCGGGTGACAGCCCTCC
GAAGGAAGACTCTCCTCCGTGCGTCCTCGTCTTCACCGGTCGCGTTCCTGAAACGCAGATGTGCCTCGCG
CCGCACTGCTCCGAACAATAAAGATTCTACAATACTAGCTTTTATGGTTATGAAGAGGAAAAATTGGCAG
TAACCTGGCCCCACAAACCTTCAAATGAACGAATCAAATTAACAACCATAGGATGATAATGCGATTAGTT
TTTTAGCCTTATTTCTGGGGTAATTAATCAGCGAAGCGATGATTTTTGATCTATTAACAGATATATAAAT
GCAAAAACTGCATAACCACTTTAACTAATACTTTCAACATTTTCGGTTTGTATTACTTCTTATTCAAATG
TAATAAAAGTATCAACAAAAAATTGTTAATATACCTCTATACTTTAACGTCAAGGAGAAAAAACCCGGGT
ACCGAGCTCGAATTCGACACTCTAAATAAGCGGATCTCTTATGTCTTTACGATTTATAGTTTTCATTATC
AAGTATGCCTATATTAGTATATAGCATCTTTAGATGACAGTGTTCGAAGTTTCACGAATAAAAGATAATA
TTCTACTTTTTGCTCCCACCGCGTTTGCTAGCACGAGTGAACACCATCCCTCGCCTGTGAGTTGTACCCA
TTCCTCTAAACTGTAGACATGG
