>Addgene plasmid #51225 | pBEVY-GL | addgene partial sequence | sequence record 79218 | Amp-R
ACGTTCTTCGGGGCGAAAACTCTCAAGGATCTTACCGCTGTTGAGATCCAGTTCGATGTAACCCACTCGT
GCACCCAACTGATCTTCAGCATCTTTTACTTTCACCAGCGTTTCTGGGTGAGCAAAAACAGGAAGGCAAA
ATGCCGCAAAAAAGGGAATAAGGGCGACACGGAAATGTTGAATACTCATACTCTTCCTTTTTCAATATTA
TTGAAGCATTTATCAGGGTTATTGTCTCATGAGCGGATACATATTTGAATGTATTTAGAAAAATAAACAA
ATAGGGGTTCCGCGCACATTTCCCCGAAAAGTGCCACCTGACGTCTAAGAAACCATTATTATCATGACAT
TAACCTATAAAAATAGGCGTATCACGAGGCCCTTTCGTCTTCAAGAATTAACTGTGGGAATACTCAGGTA
TCGTAAGATGCAAGAGTTCGAATCTCTTAGCAACCATTATTTTTTTCCTCAACATAACGAGAACACACAG
GGGCGCTATCGCACAGAATCAAATTCGATGACTGGAAATTTTTTGTTAATTTCAGAGGTCGCCTGACGCA
TATACCTTTTTCAACTGAAAAATTGGGAGAAAAAGGAAAGGTGAGAGCGCCGGAACCGGCTTTTCATATA
GAATAGAGAAGCGTTCATGACTAAATGCTTGCATCACAATACTTGAAGTTGACAATATTATTTAAGGACC
TATTGTTTTTTCCAATAGGTGGTTAGCAATCGTCTTACTTTCTAACTTTTCTTACCTTTTACATTTCAGC
AATATATATATATATTTCAAGGATATACCATTCTAATGTCTGCCCCTAAGAAGATCGTCGTTTTGCCAGG
TGACCACGTTGGTCAAGAAATCACAGCCGAAGCCATTA
